Addgene plasmid #241485: pMIHP-16188 AU1.OLLAS.V5
Purpose: (Empty Backbone) AU1.OLLAS.V5 Flow Code Plasmid This plasmid is to be used with mRNAs.
Depositing lab: Adrian Liston. Depositing organization: Babraham Institute. Publication: The tissue-resident regulatory T cell pool is shaped by transient multi-tissue migration and a conserved residency program. Burton OT, Bricard O, Tareen S, Gergelits V, Andrews S, Biggins L, Roca CP, Whyte C, Junius S, Brajic A, Pasciuto E, Ali M, Lemaitre P, Schlenner SM, Ishigame H, Brown BD, Dooley J, Liston A. Immunity. 2024 Jul 9;57(7):1586-1602.e10. doi: 10.1016/j.immuni.2024.05.023. Epub 2024 Jun 18. PubMed 38897202.
Backbone
  Vector backbone: Retroviral plasmid
  Vector type: Retroviral
  Tag / fusion protein: AU1; OLLAS; V5
Growth in bacteria
  Bacterial resistance: Ampicillin, 100 μg/mL
  Growth temperature: 30°C
  Growth strain: NEB Stable
  Copy number: Unknown
Gene/Insert
  Gene/Insert name: None
Resource information
  A portion of this plasmid was derived from a plasmid made by: The plasmids were generated using pro-code vectors received from Dr Brian Brown at Mount Sinai and we have their permission via email for these to be deposited.
Terms and licenses: Academic/Nonprofit Terms; Industry Terms: Not Available to Industry
Depositor comments: Any stbl competent cell strain can be used for growing this plasmid.
How to cite: pMIHP-16188 AU1.OLLAS.V5 was a gift from Adrian Liston (Addgene plasmid # 241485 ; http://n2t.net/addgene:241485 ; RRID:Addgene_241485)
