[The description below was written by a language model from this plasmid's Addgene catalogue record and pLannotate feature annotations shown in this document.]
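Description:
pMIHP-16188 AU1.OLLAS.V5 is an empty-backbone gammaretroviral transfer plasmid of the MSCV type, one member of a "Flow Code" series that the depositor derived in part from earlier Pro-Code vectors. It is propagated in E. coli through a high-copy ColE1/pUC-type origin and selected with ampicillin via the β-lactamase gene. The record specifies a recombination-deficient, "stable"-type host, as is usual for plasmids carrying repeated LTRs. Short fragments of tetracycline resistance, lacI, lacZα, rop, bom and env sequences, along with a lac promoter/operator, are annotated in the backbone. These look like cloning remnants rather than functional elements.

The retroviral cassette is flanked by murine embryonic stem cell virus 5' and 3' LTRs. The 5' LTR is followed by the MESV Ψ packaging signal and a truncated, start-codon-less MMLV gag segment, which together allow the transcript to be packaged into virions when packaging functions are supplied in trans. Downstream lies an EMCV IRES directly followed by a mouse histone H2B (H2bc3) coding sequence, and a fragment of a pUC multiple cloning site sits before the 3' LTR. The catalogue lists AU1, OLLAS and V5 epitope tags. The feature table does not annotate them, but an unannotated stretch follows the H2B reading frame, so they may be fused to the histone as a nuclear-localised epitope barcode, though the record does not confirm this.

No insert is recorded. The arrangement suggests that a sequence of interest would be placed upstream of the IRES and co-expressed with the tag combination from the LTR-driven transcript, so that transduced cells can be identified by antibody staining and flow cytometry. The purpose line says only that the plasmid is to be used with mRNAs and gives no further detail.
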