Features (pLannotate 1.2.2; 19 found; start..end, strand, type, name):
     32..233     -  CDS            TcR (fragment): tetracycline efflux protein; tet; confers resistance to tetracycline
    234..332     +  CDS            env (fragment): murine leukemia virus gPr80 envelope polyprotein precursor; env; proteolytically cleaved into gp70SU and p15TM subunits
    374..890     +  LTR            5' LTR: 5' long terminal repeat from murine embryonic stem cell virus
    954..1295    +  misc_feature   MESV Ψ: packaging signal of murine embryonic stem cell virus
   1362..1778    +  CDS            gag (truncated): truncated Moloney murine leukemia virus (MMLV) gag gene lacking the start codon
   1837..2397    +  misc_feature   IRES: internal ribosome entry site (IRES) of the encephalomyocarditis virus (EMCV)
   2400..2777    +  CDS            H2bc3: H2B1B_MOUSE - Also known as Hist1h2bb Experimental evidence at protein level: Swiss-Prot protein existence level 1. Core component of nucleosome. Nucleosomes wrap and compact DNA into chromatin, limiting DNA accessibility to the cellular machineries which require DNA as a template. Histones thereby play a central role in transcription regulation, DNA repair, DNA replication and chromosomal stability. DNA accessibility is regulated via a complex set of post-translational modifications of histones, also called histone code, and nucleosome remodeling. From Mus musculus (Mouse).
   2989..3019    +  misc_feature   MCS (fragment): pUC18/19 multiple cloning site
   3139..3653    +  LTR            3' LTR: 3' long terminal repeat from murine embryonic stem cell virus
   3815..3831    -  protein_bind   lac operator: The lac repressor binds to the lac operator to inhibit transcription in E. coli. This inhibition can be relieved by adding lactose or isopropyl-β-D-thiogalactopyranoside (IPTG). lac repressor encoded by lacI
   3839..3869    -  promoter       lac promoter: promoter for the E. coli lac operon
   3884..3905    -  protein_bind   CAP binding site: CAP binding activates transcription in the presence of cAMP. E. coli catabolite activator protein
   3918..4010    -  CDS            lacI (fragment): lac repressor; lacI; The lac repressor binds to the lac operator to inhibit transcription in E. coli. This inhibition can be relieved by adding lactose or isopropyl-β-D-thiogalactopyranoside (IPTG).
   4193..4781    -  rep_origin     ori: high-copy-number ColE1/pMB1/pBR322/pUC origin of replication
   4952..5812    -  CDS            AmpR: β-lactamase; bla; confers resistance to ampicillin, carbenicillin, and related antibiotics
   5813..5917    -  promoter       AmpR promoter: bla
   6012..6047    +  CDS            rop (fragment): Rop protein, which maintains plasmids at low copy number; rop
   6149..6248    +  misc_feature   bom (fragment): basis of mobility region from pBR322
   6254..32      -  CDS            lacZα (fragment) (across the origin): LacZα fragment of β-galactosidase; lacZ fragment
>Addgene plasmid #241485 | pMIHP-16188 AU1.OLLAS.V5 | addgene full sequence | sequence record 481831 | Addgene NGS Result
TTTTCCCAGTCACGACGTTGTAAAACGACGGCGCAAGGAATGGTGCATGCAAGGAGATGGCGCCCAACAG
TCCCCCGGCCACGGGGCCTGCCACCATACCCACGCCGAAACAAGCGCTCATGAGCCCGAAGTGGCGAGCC
CGATCTTCCCCATCGGTGATGTCGGCGATATAGGCGCCAGCAACCGCACCTGTGGCGCCGGTGATGCCGG
CCACGATGCGTCCGGCGTAGAGGCGATTAGTCCAATTTGTTAAAGACAGGATATCAGTGGTCCAGGCTCT
AGTTTTGACTCAACAATATCACCAGCTGAAGCCTATAGAGTACGAGCCATAGATAAAATAAAAGATTTTA
TTTAGTCTCCAGAAAAAGGGGGGAATGAAAGACCCCACCTGTAGGTTTGGCAAGCTAGCTTAAGTAACGC
CATTTTGCAAGGCATGGAAAATACATAACTGAGAATAGAGAAGTTCAGATCAAGGTTAGGAACAGAGAGA
CAGCAGAATATGGGCCAAACAGGATATCTGTGGTAAGCAGTTCCTGCCCCGGCTCAGGGCCAAGAACAGA
TGGTCCCCAGATGCGGTCCCGCCCTCAGCAGTTTCTAGAGAACCATCAGATGTTTCCAGGGTGCCCCAAG
GACCTGAAATGACCCTGTGCCTTATTTGAACTAACCAATCAGTTCGCTTCTCGCTTCTGTTCGCGCGCTT
CTGCTCCCCGAGCTCAATAAAAGAGCCCACAACCCCTCACTCGGCGCGCCAGTCCTCCGATAGACTGCGT
CGCCCGGGTACCCGTATTCCCAATAAAGCCTCTTGCTGTTTGCATCCGAATCGTGGACTCGCTGATCCTT
GGGAGGGTCTCCTCAGATTGATTGACTGCCCACCTCGGGGGTCTTTCATTTGGAGGTTCCACCGAGATTT
GGAGACCCCTGCCCAGGGACCACCGACCCCCCCGCCGGGAGGTAAGCTGGCCAGCGGTCGTTTCGTGTCT
GTCTCTGTCTTTGTGCGTGTTTGTGCCGGCATCTAATGTTTGCGCCTGCGTCTGTACTAGTTAGCTAACT
AGCTCTGTATCTGGCGGACCCGTGGTGGAACTGACGAGTTCTGAACACCCGGCCGCAACCCTGGGAGACG
TCCCAGGGACTTTGGGGGCCGTTTTTGTGGCCCGACCTGAGGAAGGGAGTCGATGTGGAATCCGACCCCG
TCAGGATATGTGGTTCTGGTAGGAGACGAGAACCTAAAACAGTTCCCGCCTCCGTCTGAATTTTTGCTTT
CGGTTTGGAACCGAAGCCGCGCGTCTTGTCTGCTGCAGCGCTGCAGCATCGTTCTGTGTTGTCTCTGTCT
GACTGTGTTTCTGTATTTGTCTGAAAATTAGGGCCAGACTGTTACCACTCCCTTAAGTTTGACCTTAGGT
CACTGGAAAGATGTCGAGCGGATCGCTCACAACCAGTCGGTAGATGTCAAGAAGAGACGTTGGGTTACCT
TCTGCTCTGCAGAATGGCCAACCTTTAACGTCGGATGGCCGCGAGACGGCACCTTTAACCGAGACCTCAT
CACCCAGGTTAAGATCAAGGTCTTTTCACCTGGCCCGCATGGACACCCAGACCAGGTCCCCTACATCGTG
ACCTGGGAAGCCTTGGCTTTTGACCCCCCTCCCTGGGTCAAGCCCTTTGTACACCCTAAGCCTCCGCCTC
CTCTTCCTCCATCCGCCCCGTCTCTCCCCCTTGAACCTCCTCGTTCGACCCCGCCTCGATCCTCCCTTTA
TCCAGCCCTCACTCCTTCTCTAGGCGCCGGAATTCCGAACAGTCTTCCGTAATAGAAGACACAAGGCTCG
AGCGGGATCAATTCCGCCCCCCCCCTAACGTTACTGGCCGAAGCCGCTTGGAATAAGGCCGGTGTGCGTT
TGTCTATATGTTATTTTCCACCATATTGCCGTCTTTTGGCAATGTGAGGGCCCGGAAACCTGGCCCTGTC
TTCTTGACGAGCATTCCTAGGGGTCTTTCCCCTCTCGCCAAAGGAATGCAAGGTCTGTTGAATGTCGTGA
AGGAAGCAGTTCCTCTGGAAGCTTCTTGAAGACAAACAACGTCTGTAGCGACCCTTTGCAGGCAGCGGAA
CCCCCCACCTGGCGACAGGTGCCTCTGCGGCCAAAAGCCACGTGTATAAGATACACCTGCAAAGGCGGCA
CAACCCCAGTGCCACGTTGTGAGTTGGATAGTTGTGGAAAGAGTCAAATGGCTCTCCTCAAGCGTATTCA
ACAAGGGGCTGAAGGATGCCCAGAAGGTACCCCATTGTATGGGATCTGATCTGGGGCCTCGGTGCACATG
CTTTACATGTGTTTAGTCGAGGTTAAAAAAACGTCTAGGCCCCCCGAACCACGGGGACGTGGTTTTCCTT
TGAAAAACACGATAATACCATGCCAGAGCCTTCTAAGTCTGCACCAGCCCCTAAGAAGGGATCTAAGAAA
GCCATCTCTAAGGCGCAGAAGAAGGATGGCAAGAAGCGCAAGCGCAGCCGCAAGGAGAGCTATTCGGTGT
ACGTGTACAAGGTGCTGAAGCAAGTGCACCCCGACACCGGCATCTCCTCCAAGGCCATGGGCATCATGAA
CTCGTTCGTGAACGACATCTTCGAGCGCATCGCGAGCGAGGCGTCCCGCCTGGCGCATTACAACAAGCGC
TCGACCATCACGTCCCGGGAGATCCAGACGGCCGTGCGCCTGCTGCTGCCCGGGGAGCTGGCCAAGCACG
CCGTGTCGGAGGGCACTAAGGCCGTCACCAAGTACACCAGCTCCAAGGACCCACCGGTCGCCACCGGATC
CACGGTCGCCACCATGGGCGACACCTATCGGTACATTGGAGGAGGCGGGGGAGGGAGCGGCTTCGCCAAC
GAGCTGGGCCCCAGGCTGATGGGCAAGTGCGGAGGAGGCGGGGGAGGGGGCAAACCAATTCCAAACCCAC
TGCTGGGACTGGATTCCACAGGCATGCTGATGGTGTAAGCGGCCGCGACTCTAGAGTCGACCTGCAGGCA
TGCAAGCTTCAGGTAGCCGGCTAACGTTAACAACCGGTACCTCTAGAACTATAGCTAGCATGCGCAAATT
TAAAGCGCTGATATCGATAAAATAAAAGATTTTATTTAGTCTCCAGAAAAAGGGGGGAATGAAAGACCCC
ACCTGTAGGTTTGGCAAGCTAGCTTAAGTAACGCCATTTTGCAAGGCATGGAAAATACATAACTGAGAAT
AGAGAAGTTCAGATCAAGGTTAGGAACAGAGAGACAGCAGAATATGGGCCAAACAGGATATCTGTGGTAA
GCAGTTCCTGCCCCGGCTCAGGGCCAAGAACAGATGGTCCCCAGATGCGGTCCCGCCCTCAGCAGTTTCT
AGAGAACCATCAGATGTTTCCAGGGTGCCCCAAGGACCTGAAATGACCCTGTGCCTTATTTGAACTAACC
AATCAGTTCGCTTCTCGCTTCTGTTCGCGCGCTTCTGCTCCCCGAGCTCAATAAAAGAGCCCACAACCCC
TCACTCGGCGCGCCAGTCCTCCGATAGACTGCGTCGCCCGGGTACCCGTGTATCCAATAAACCCTCTTGC
AGTTGCATCCGACTTGTGGTCTCGCTGTTCCTTGGGAGGGTCTCCTCTGAGTGATTGACTACCCGTCAGC
GGGGGTCTTTCATGGGTAACAGTTTCTTGAAGTTGGAGAACAACATTCTGAGGGTAGGAGTCGAATATTA
AGTAATCCTGACTCAATTAGCCACTGTTTTGAATCCACATACTCCAATACTCCTGAAATAGTTCATTATG
GACAGCGCAGAAAGAGCTGGGGAGAATTGTGAAATTGTTATCCGCTCACAATTCCACACAACATACGAGC
CGGAAGCATAAAGTGTAAAGCCTGGGGTGCCTAATGAGTGAGCTAACTCACATTAATTGCGTTGCGCTCA
CTGCCCGCTTTCCAGTCGGGAAACCTGTCGTGCCAGCTGCATTAATGAATCGGCCAACGCGCGGGGAGAG
GCGGTTTGCGTATTGGGCGCTCTTCCGCTTCCTCGCTCACTGACTCGCTGCGCTCGGTCGTTCGGCTGCG
GCGAGCGGTATCAGCTCACTCAAAGGCGGTAATACGGTTATCCACAGAATCAGGGGATAACGCAGGAAAG
AACATGTGAGCAAAAGGCCAGCAAAAGGCCAGGAACCGTAAAAAGGCCGCGTTGCTGGCGTTTTTCCATA
GGCTCCGCCCCCCTGACGAGCATCACAAAAATCGACGCTCAAGTCAGAGGTGGCGAAACCCGACAGGACT
ATAAAGATACCAGGCGTTTCCCCCTGGAAGCTCCCTCGTGCGCTCTCCTGTTCCGACCCTGCCGCTTACC
GGATACCTGTCCGCCTTTCTCCCTTCGGGAAGCGTGGCGCTTTCTCATAGCTCACGCTGTAGGTATCTCA
GTTCGGTGTAGGTCGTTCGCTCCAAGCTGGGCTGTGTGCACGAACCCCCCGTTCAGCCCGACCGCTGCGC
CTTATCCGGTAACTATCGTCTTGAGTCCAACCCGGTAAGACACGACTTATCGCCACTGGCAGCAGCCACT
GGTAACAGGATTAGCAGAGCGAGGTATGTAGGCGGTGCTACAGAGTTCTTGAAGTGGTGGCCTAACTACG
GCTACACTAGAAGAACAGTATTTGGTATCTGCGCTCTGCTGAAGCCAGTTACCTTCGGAAAAAGAGTTGG
TAGCTCTTGATCCGGCAAACAAACCACCGCTGGTAGCGGTGGTTTTTTTGTTTGCAAGCAGCAGATTACG
CGCAGAAAAAAAGGATCTCAAGAAGATCCTTTGATCTTTTCTACGGGGTCTGACGCTCAGTGGAACGAAA
ACTCACGTTAAGGGATTTTGGTCATGAGATTATCAAAAAGGATCTTCACCTAGATCCTTTTAAATTAAAA
ATGAAGTTTTAAATCAATCTAAAGTATATATGAGTAAACTTGGTCTGACAGTTACCAATGCTTAATCAGT
GAGGCACCTATCTCAGCGATCTGTCTATTTCGTTCATCCATAGTTGCCTGACTCCCCGTCGTGTAGATAA
CTACGATACGGGAGGGCTTACCATCTGGCCCCAGTGCTGCAATGATACCGCGAGACCCACGCTCACCGGC
TCCAGATTTATCAGCAATAAACCAGCCAGCCGGAAGGGCCGAGCGCAGAAGTGGTCCTGCAACTTTATCC
GCCTCCATCCAGTCTATTAATTGTTGCCGGGAAGCTAGAGTAAGTAGTTCGCCAGTTAATAGTTTGCGCA
ACGTTGTTGCCATTGCTACAGGCATCGTGGTGTCACGCTCGTCGTTTGGTATGGCTTCATTCAGCTCCGG
TTCCCAACGATCAAGGCGAGTTACATGATCCCCCATGTTGTGCAAAAAAGCGGTTAGCTCCTTCGGTCCT
CCGATCGTTGTCAGAAGTAAGTTGGCCGCAGTGTTATCACTCATGGTTATGGCAGCACTGCATAATTCTC
TTACTGTCATGCCATCCGTAAGATGCTTTTCTGTGACTGGTGAGTACTCAACCAAGTCATTCTGAGAATA
GTGTATGCGGCGACCGAGTTGCTCTTGCCCGGCGTCAATACGGGATAATACCGCGCCACATAGCAGAACT
TTAAAAGTGCTCATCATTGGAAAACGTTCTTCGGGGCGAAAACTCTCAAGGATCTTACCGCTGTTGAGAT
CCAGTTCGATGTAACCCACTCGTGCACCCAACTGATCTTCAGCATCTTTTACTTTCACCAGCGTTTCTGG
GTGAGCAAAAACAGGAAGGCAAAATGCCGCAAAAAAGGGAATAAGGGCGACACGGAAATGTTGAATACTC
ATACTCTTCCTTTTTCAATATTATTGAAGCATTTATCAGGGTTATTGTCTCATGAGCGGATACATATTTG
AATGTATTTAGAAAAATAAACAAATAGGGGTTCCGCGCACATTTCCCCGAAAAGTGCCACCTGACGTCTA
AGAAACCATTATTATCATGACATTAACCTATAAAAATAGGCGTATCACGAGGCCCTTTCGTCTCGCGCGT
TTCGGTGATGACGGTGAAAACCTCTGACACATGCAGCTCCCGGAGACGGTCACAGCTTGTCTGTAAGCGG
ATGCCGGGAGCAGACAAGCCCGTCAGGGCGCGTCAGCGGGTGTTGGCGGGTGTCGGGGCTGGCTTAACTA
TGCGGCATCAGAGCAGATTGTACTGAGAGTGCACCATATGCGGTGTGAAATACCGCACAGATGCGTAAGG
AGAAAATACCGCATCAGGCGCCATTCGCCATTCAGGCTGCGCAACTGTTGGGAAGGGCGATCGGTGCGGG
CCTCTTCGCTATTACGCCAGCTGGCGAAAGGGGGATGTGCTGCAAGGCGATTAAGTTGGGTAACGCCAGG
G
